>Addgene plasmid #232964 | pAG415Gal_Gcn4 F124I | addgene full sequence | sequence record 465897 | Addgene NGS Result
GACGAAAGGGCCTCGTGATACGCCTATTTTTATAGGTTAATGTCATGATAATAATGGTTTCTTAGGACGG
ATCGCTTGCCTGTAACTTACACGCGCCTCGTATCTTTTAATGATGGAATAATTTGGGAATTTACTCTGTG
TTTATTTATTTTTATGTTTTGTATTTGGATTTTAGAAAGTAAATAAAGAAGGTAGAAGAGTTACGGAATG
AAGAAAAAAAAATAAACAAAGGTTTAAAAAATTTCAACAAAAAGCGTACTTTACATATATATTTATTAGA
CAAGAAAAGCAGATTAAATAGATATACATTCGATTAACGATAAGTAAAATGTAAAATCACAGGATTTTCG
TGTGTGGTCTTCTACACAGACAAGATGAAACAATTCGGCATTAATACCTGAGAGCAGGAAGAGCAAGATA
AAAGGTAGTATTTGTTGGCGATCCCCCTAGAGTCTTTTACATCTTCGGAAAACAAAAACTATTTTTTCTT
TAATTTCTTTTTTTACTTTCTATTTTTAATTTATATATTTATATTAAAAAATTTAAATTATAATTATTTT
TATAGCACGTGATGAAAAGGACCCAGGTGGCACTTTTCGGGGAAATGTGCGCGGAACCCCTATTTGTTTA
TTTTTCTAAATACATTCAAATATGTATCCGCTCATGAGACAATAACCCTGATAAATGCTTCAATAATATT
GAAAAAGGAAGAGTATGAGTATTCAACATTTCCGTGTCGCCCTTATTCCCTTTTTTGCGGCATTTTGCCT
TCCTGTTTTTGCTCACCCAGAAACGCTGGTGAAAGTAAAAGATGCTGAAGATCAGTTGGGTGCACGAGTG
GGTTACATCGAACTGGATCTCAACAGCGGTAAGATCCTTGAGAGTTTTCGCCCCGAAGAACGTTTTCCAA
TGATGAGCACTTTTAAAGTTCTGCTATGTGGCGCGGTATTATCCCGTATTGACGCCGGGCAAGAGCAACT
CGGTCGCCGCATACACTATTCTCAGAATGACTTGGTTGAGTACTCACCAGTCACAGAAAAGCATCTTACG
GATGGCATGACAGTAAGAGAATTATGCAGTGCTGCCATAACCATGAGTGATAACACTGCGGCCAACTTAC
TTCTGACAACGATCGGAGGACCGAAGGAGCTAACCGCTTTTTTGCACAACATGGGGGATCATGTAACTCG
CCTTGATCGTTGGGAACCGGAGCTGAATGAAGCCATACCAAACGACGAGCGTGACACCACGATGCCTGTA
GCAATGGCAACAACGTTGCGCAAACTATTAACTGGCGAACTACTTACTCTAGCTTCCCGGCAACAATTAA
TAGACTGGATGGAGGCGGATAAAGTTGCAGGACCACTTCTGCGCTCGGCCCTTCCGGCTGGCTGGTTTAT
TGCTGATAAATCTGGAGCCGGTGAGCGTGGGTCTCGCGGTATCATTGCAGCACTGGGGCCAGATGGTAAG
CCCTCCCGTATCGTAGTTATCTACACGACGGGGAGTCAGGCAACTATGGATGAACGAAATAGACAGATCG
CTGAGATAGGTGCCTCACTGATTAAGCATTGGTAACTGTCAGACCAAGTTTACTCATATATACTTTAGAT
TGATTTAAAACTTCATTTTTAATTTAAAAGGATCTAGGTGAAGATCCTTTTTGATAATCTCATGACCAAA
ATCCCTTAACGTGAGTTTTCGTTCCACTGAGCGTCAGACCCCGTAGAAAAGATCAAAGGATCTTCTTGAG
ATCCTTTTTTTCTGCGCGTAATCTGCTGCTTGCAAACAAAAAAACCACCGCTACCAGCGGTGGTTTGTTT
GCCGGATCAAGAGCTACCAACTCTTTTTCCGAAGGTAACTGGCTTCAGCAGAGCGCAGATACCAAATACT
GTTCTTCTAGTGTAGCCGTAGTTAGGCCACCACTTCAAGAACTCTGTAGCACCGCCTACATACCTCGCTC
TGCTAATCCTGTTACCAGTGGCTGCTGCCAGTGGCGATAAGTCGTGTCTTACCGGGTTGGACTCAAGACG
ATAGTTACCGGATAAGGCGCAGCGGTCGGGCTGAACGGGGGGTTCGTGCACACAGCCCAGCTTGGAGCGA
ACGACCTACACCGAACTGAGATACCTACAGCGTGAGCTATGAGAAAGCGCCACGCTTCCCGAAGGGAGAA
AGGCGGACAGGTATCCGGTAAGCGGCAGGGTCGGAACAGGAGAGCGCACGAGGGAGCTTCCAGGGGGAAA
CGCCTGGTATCTTTATAGTCCTGTCGGGTTTCGCCACCTCTGACTTGAGCGTCGATTTTTGTGATGCTCG
TCAGGGGGGCGGAGCCTATGGAAAAACGCCAGCAACGCGGCCTTTTTACGGTTCCTGGCCTTTTGCTGGC
CTTTTGCTCACATGTTCTTTCCTGCGTTATCCCCTGATTCTGTGGATAACCGTATTACCGCCTTTGAGTG
AGCTGATACCGCTCGCCGCAGCCGAACGACCGAGCGCAGCGAGTCAGTGAGCGAGGAAGCGGAAGAGCGC
CCAATACGCAAACCGCCTCTCCCCGCGCGTTGGCCGATTCATTAATGCAGCTGGCACGACAGGTTTCCCG
ACTGGAAAGCGGGCAGTGAGCGCAACGCAATTAATGTGAGTTAGCTCACTCATTAGGCACCCCAGGCTTT
ACACTTTATGCTTCCGGCTCGTATGTTGTGTGGAATTGTGAGCGGATAACAATTTCACACAGGAAACAGC
TATGACCATGATTACGCCAAGCGCGCAATTAACCCTCACTAAAGGGAACAAAAGCTGGAGCTCTAGTACG
GATTAGAAGCCGCCGAGCGGGTGACAGCCCTCCGAAGGAAGACTCTCCTCCGTGCGTCCTCGTCTTCACC
GGTCGCGTTCCTGAAACGCAGATGTGCCTCGCGCCGCACTGCTCCGAACAATAAAGATTCTACAATACTA
GCTTTTATGGTTATGAAGAGGAAAAATTGGCAGTAACCTGGCCCCACAAACCTTCAAATGAACGAATCAA
ATTAACAACCATAGGATGATAATGCGATTAGTTTTTTAGCCTTATTTCTGGGGTAATTAATCAGCGAAGC
GATGATTTTTGATCTATTAACAGATATATAAATGCAAAAACTGCATAACCACTTTAACTAATACTTTCAA
CATTTTCGGTTTGTATTACTTCTTATTCAAATGTAATAAAAGTATCAACAAAAAATTGTTAATATACCTC
TATACTTTAACGTCAAGGAGAAAAAACCCCGGATTCTAGAACTAGTGGATCCCCCATCACAAGTTTGTAC
AAAAAAGCAGGCTTCGAGAACCTGTATTTTCAGGGTAGCATGAGCACCGATAGCACCCCGATGTTTGAAT
ATGAAAATCTGGAAGATAACAGCAAAGAATGGACCAGCCTGATTGATAATGATATTCCGGTTACCACCGA
TGATGTTAGCCTGGCAGATAAAGCAATTGAAAGCGGTAGCGGTTCAGGTAGCGGTAGTCCGGAAAGCAGC
GATCCGGCAGCACTGAAACGTGCCCGTAATACCGAAGCAGCACGTCGTAGCCGTGCACGTAAACTGCAGC
GTATGAAACAGTTAGAAGATAAGGTTGAAGAACTGCTGTGCAAAAACTATCACCTGGAAAATGAAGTTGC
CCGTCTGAAAAAACTGGTTGGTGAACGTTAAGACCCAGCTTTCTTGTACAAAGTGGTGATGGGCTGCAGG
AATTCGATATCAAGCTCGAGTCATGTAATTAGTTATGTCACGCTTACATTCACGCCCTCCCCCCACATCC
GCTCTAACCGAAAAGGAAGGAGTTAGACAACCTGAAGTCTAGGTCCCTATTTATTTTTTTATAGTTATGT
TAGTATTAAGAACGTTATTTATATTTCAAATTTTTCTTTTTTTTCTGTACAGACGCGTGTACGCATGTAA
CATTATACTGAAAACCTTGCTTGAGAAGGTTTTGGGACGCTCGAAGGCTTTAATTTGCGGCCGGTACCCA
ATTCGCCCTATAGTGAGTCGTATTACGCGCGCTCACTGGCCGTCGTTTTACAACGTCGTGACTGGGAAAA
CCCTGGCGTTACCCAACTTAATCGCCTTGCAGCACATCCCCCTTTCGCCAGCTGGCGTAATAGCGAAGAG
GCCCGCACCGATCGCCCTTCCCAACAGTTGCGCAGCCTGAATGGCGAATGG
[124 nt withheld, positions 4182-4305]
C
[91 nt withheld, positions 4307-4397]
A
[49 nt withheld, positions 4399-4447]
CCTTTGACGTTGGAGTCCACGTTCTTT
[37 nt withheld, positions 4475-4511]
ACCCTATCTCGGTCTATTCTTTTGATTTATAAGGGATTTTGCCGATTTCGGCCTATTGGTTAAAAAATGA
GCTGATTTAACAAAAATTTAACGCGAATTTTAACAAAATATTAACGCTTACAATTTCCTGATGCGGTATT
TTCTCCTTACGCATCTGTGCGGTATTTCACACCGCATATCGACCGGTCGAGGAGAACTTCTAGTATATCT
ACATACCTAATATTATTGCCTTATTAAAAATGGAATCCCAACAATTACATCAAAATCCACATTCTCTTCA
AAATCAATTGTCCTGTACTTCCTTGTTCATGTGTGTTCAAAAACGTTATATTTATAGGATAATTATACTC
TATTTCTCAACAAGTAATTGGTTGTTTGGCCGAGCGGTCTAAGGCGCCTGATTCAAGAAATATCTTGACC
GCAGTTAACTGTGGGAATACTCAGGTATCGTAAGATGCAAGAGTTCGAATCTCTTAGCAACCATTATTTT
TTTCCTCAACATAACGAGAACACACAGGGGCGCTATCGCACAGAATCAAATTCGATGACTGGAAATTTTT
TGTTAATTTCAGAGGTCGCCTGACGCATATACCTTTTTCAACTGAAAAATTGGGAGAAAAAGGAAAGGTG
AGAGCGCCGGAACCGGCTTTTCATATAGAATAGAGAAGCGTTCATGACTAAATGCTTGCATCACAATACT
TGAAGTTGACAATATTATTTAAGGACCTATTGTTTTTTCCAATAGGTGGTTAGCAATCGTCTTACTTTCT
AACTTTTCTTACCTTTTACATTTCAGCAATATATATATATATATTTCAAGGATATACCATTCTAATGTCT
GCCCCTAAGAAGATCGTCGTTTTGCCAGGTGACCACGTTGGTCAAGAAATCACAGCCGAAGCCATTAAGG
TTCTTAAAGCTATTTCTGATGTTCGTTCCAATGTCAAGTTCGATTTCGAAAATCATTTAATTGGTGGTGC
TGCTATCGATGCTACAGGTGTTCCACTTCCAGATGAGGCGCTGGAAGCCTCCAAGAAGGCTGATGCCGTT
TTGTTAGGTGCTGTGGGTGGTCCTAAATGGGGTACCGGTAGTGTTAGACCTGAACAAGGTTTACTAAAAA
TCCGTAAAGAACTTCAATTGTACGCCAACTTAAGACCATGTAACTTTGCATCCGACTCTCTTTTAGACTT
ATCTCCAATCAAGCCACAATTTGCTAAAGGTACTGACTTCGTTGTTGTCAGAGAATTAGTGGGAGGTATT
TACTTTGGTAAGAGAAAGGAAGACGATGGTGATGGTGTCGCTTGGGATAGTGAACAATACACCGTTCCAG
AAGTGCAAAGAATCACAAGAATGGCCGCTTTCATGGCCCTACAACATGAGCCACCATTGCCTATTTGGTC
CTTGGATAAAGCTAATGTTTTGGCCTCTTCAAGATTATGGAGAAAAACTGTGGAGGAAACCATCAAGAAC
GAATTCCCTACATTGAAGGTTCAACATCAATTGATTGATTCTGCCGCCATGATCCTAGTTAAGAACCCAA
CCCACCTAAATGGTATTATAATCACCAGCAACATGTTTGGTGATATCATCTCCGATGAAGCCTCCGTTAT
CCCAGGTTCCTTGGGTTTGTTGCCATCTGCGTCCTTGGCCTCTTTGCCAGACAAGAACACCGCATTTGGT
TTGTACGAACCATGCCACGGTTCTGCTCCAGATTTGCCAAAGAATAAGGTCAACCCTATCGCCACTATCT
TGTCTGCTGCAATGATGTTGAAATTGTCATTGAACTTGCCTGAAGAAGGTAAGGCCATTGAAGATGCAGT
TAAAAAGGTTTTGGATGCAGGTATCAGAACTGGTGATTTAGGTGGTTCCAACAGTACCACCGAAGTCGGT
GATGCTGTCGCCGAAGAAGTTAAGAAAATCCTTGCTTAAAAAGATTCTCTTTTTTTATGATATTTGTACA
TAAACTTTATAAATGAAATTCATAATAGAAACGACACGAAATTACAAAATGGAATATGTTCATAGGGTAG
ACGAAACTATATACGCAATCTACATACATTTATCAAGAAGGAGAAAAAGGAGGATGTAAAGGAATACAGG
TAAGCAAATTGATACTAATGGCTCAACGTGATAAGGAAAAAGAATTGCACTTTAACATTAATATTGACAA
GGAGGAGGGCACCACACAAAAAGTTAGGTGTAACAGAAAATCATGAAACTATGATTCCTAATTTATATAT
TGGAGGATTTTCTCTAAAAAAAAAAAAATACAACAAATAAAAAACACTCAATGACCTGACCATTTGATGG
AGTTTAAGTCAATACCTTCTTGAACCATTTCCCATAATGGTGAAAGTTCCCTCAAGAATTTTACTCTGTC
AGAAACGGCCTTAACGACGTAGTCGATATGGTGCACTCTCAGTACAATCTGCTCTGATGCCGCATAGTTA
AGCCAGCCCCGACACCCGCCAACACCCGCTGACGCGCCCTGACGGGCTTGTCTGCTCCCGGCATCCGCTT
ACAGACAAGCTGTGACCGTCTCCGGGAGCTGCATGTGTCAGAGGTTTTCACCGTCATCACCGAAACGCGC
GA
Features (pLannotate 1.2.2; 27 found; start..end, strand, type, name):
     70..573     -  misc_feature   CEN/ARS: S. cerevisiae CEN6 centromere fused to an autonomously replicating sequence
    610..714     +  promoter       AmpR promoter: bla
    715..1575    +  CDS            AmpR: β-lactamase; bla; confers resistance to ampicillin, carbenicillin, and related antibiotics
   1746..2334    +  rep_origin     ori: high-copy-number ColE1/pMB1/pBR322/pUC origin of replication
   2517..2609    +  CDS            lacI (fragment): lac repressor; lacI; The lac repressor binds to the lac operator to inhibit transcription in E. coli. This inhibition can be relieved by adding lactose or isopropyl-β-D-thiogalactopyranoside (IPTG).
   2622..2643    +  protein_bind   CAP binding site: CAP binding activates transcription in the presence of cAMP. E. coli catabolite activator protein
   2658..2688    +  promoter       lac promoter: promoter for the E. coli lac operon
   2696..2712    +  protein_bind   lac operator: The lac repressor binds to the lac operator to inhibit transcription in E. coli. This inhibition can be relieved by adding lactose or isopropyl-β-D-thiogalactopyranoside (IPTG). lac repressor encoded by lacI
   2757..2775    +  promoter       T3 promoter: promoter for bacteriophage T3 RNA polymerase
   2799..3240    +  promoter       GAL1 promoter: S. cerevisiae GAL1; inducible promoter, regulated by Gal4
   3255..3275    +  misc_feature   MCS (fragment): pBluescript multiple cloning site
   3279..3303    +  protein_bind   attB1: mutant version of attB; recombination site for the Gateway® BP reaction BP Clonase™
   3309..3325    +  CDS            TEV site (fragment): tobacco etch virus (TEV) protease recognition and cleavage site
   3498..3608    +  CDS            cpc-1 (fragment): CPC1_NEUCR - Experimental evidence at protein level: Swiss-Prot protein existence level 1. In N.crassa grown under amino acid starvation conditions, this protein is required for increasing the transcription of the genes coding for many amino acid biosynthetic pathways enzymes. This transcription factor binds and recognize the DNA sequence: 5'-TGACTC- 3'. From Neurospora crassa (strain ATCC 24698 / 74-OR23-1A / CBS 708.71 / DSM 1257 / FGSC 987).
   3673..3697    -  protein_bind   attB2: mutant version of attB; recombination site for the Gateway® BP reaction BP Clonase™
   3701..3726    +  misc_feature   MCS (fragment): pBluescript multiple cloning site
   3731..3978    +  terminator     CYC1 terminator: S. cerevisiae CYC1; transcription terminator for CYC1
   3997..4015    -  promoter       T7 promoter: promoter for bacteriophage T7 RNA polymerase
   4023..4178    +  CDS            lacZα (fragment): LacZα fragment of β-galactosidase; lacZ fragment
   4182..4610    +  rep_origin     f1 ori (sequence partly withheld): f1 bacteriophage origin of replication; arrow indicates direction of (+) strand synthesis
   4638..4690    -  misc_feature   bom (fragment): basis of mobility region from pBR322
   4721..4798    +  CDS            YO192_YEAST (fragment): Experimental evidence at protein level: Swiss-Prot protein existence level 1. From Saccharomyces cerevisiae (strain ATCC 204508 / S288c) (Baker's yeast).
   4938..5345    +  promoter       LEU2 promoter: S. cerevisiae LEU2
   5346..6440    +  CDS            LEU2: 3-isopropylmalate dehydrogenase, required for leucine biosynthesis; S. cerevisiae LEU2; yeast auxotrophic marker
   6802..6918    -  CDS            NFS1 (fragment): NFS1_YEAST - Also known as SPL1 From Saccharomyces cerevisiae (strain ATCC 204508 / S288c) (Baker's yeast).
   6917..6967    -  misc_feature   bom (fragment): basis of mobility region from pBR322
   7069..1       -  CDS            rop (fragment) (across the origin): Rop protein, which maintains plasmids at low copy number; rop
