[The description below was written by a language model from this plasmid's Addgene catalogue record and pLannotate feature annotations shown in this document.]
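Description:
pAG415Gal_Gcn4 F124I is a yeast expression plasmid built on the pAG415Gal-ccdB Gateway destination backbone, designed for galactose-inducible production of a point mutant of the S. cerevisiae transcription factor Gcn4. It is a shuttle vector. In E. coli it replicates from a high-copy ColE1/pUC-type origin and is selected with ampicillin through the bla gene. In yeast it is maintained through a CEN6/ARS element, which generally gives stable, low-copy, centromeric inheritance, and it is selected by leucine prototrophy through the LEU2 marker driven by its own promoter. An f1 origin and remnants of the pBluescript lac region (lac promoter/operator, lacZα fragment, T3 and T7 promoters) are carried over from the parental backbone.

The expression cassette consists of the GAL1 promoter, which is regulated by Gal4 and induced by galactose, followed by the insert and the CYC1 transcription terminator. The insert is flanked by attB1 and attB2 sites, showing that Gateway recombination replaced the ccdB counterselection cassette of the destination vector. A TEV protease recognition site lies at the N-terminal end of the insert, immediately after attB1. The automated annotation labels part of the coding region as a fragment of Neurospora crassa cpc-1, the Gcn4 homologue, presumably reflecting sequence similarity rather than a different gene. The span between the att sites is only about 370 nt, so the insert may be a portion of Gcn4 rather than the full coding sequence, although the record does not state this. The F124I substitution is the only recorded mutation, and its functional effect is not described. The associated study addresses the roles of condensates and soluble complexes in transcription factor function, so the plasmid probably serves to test this Gcn4 variant in yeast.
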