Addgene plasmid #232964: pAG415Gal_Gcn4 F124I
Purpose: Galactose iduced expression of Gcn4 F124I in yeast
Depositing lab: Aseem Ansari & Tanja Mittag. Depositing organization: St. Jude Children's Research Hospital. Publication: Reconciling competing models on the roles of condensates and soluble complexes in transcription factor function. Bremer A, Lang WH, Kempen RP, Sweta K, Taylor AB, Borgia MB, Ansari AZ, Mittag T. bioRxiv [Preprint]. 2024 Nov 22:2024.11.21.624739. doi: 10.1101/2024.11.21.624739. PubMed 39605529.
Backbone
  Vector backbone: pAG415Gal-ccdB
  Backbone manufacturer: Susan Lindquist (Addgene #14145)
  Vector type: Yeast Expression
  Selectable markers: LEU2
Growth in bacteria
  Bacterial resistance: Ampicillin, 100 μg/mL
  Growth temperature: 37°C
  Growth strain: DH5alpha
  Copy number: High Copy
Gene/Insert
  Gene/Insert name: Gcn4 F124I
  Species: S. cerevisiae (budding yeast)
  Mutation: F124I
  Promoter: Gal1
  Tag / fusion protein: TEV cleavage site (N terminal on insert)
  Cloning method: Gateway Cloning
Terms and licenses: Academic/Nonprofit Terms; Industry Terms: Not Available to Industry
Depositor comments: Please visit https://doi.org/10.1101/2024.11.21.624739 for bioRxiv preprint.
How to cite: pAG415Gal_Gcn4 F124I was a gift from Aseem Ansari & Tanja Mittag (Addgene plasmid # 232964 ; http://n2t.net/addgene:232964 ; RRID:Addgene_232964)
